Addgene plasmid #75762: CALM1 gRNA (BRDN0001145487)
Purpose: 3rd generation lentiviral gRNA plasmid targeting human CALM1
Depositing lab: John Doench & David Root. Depositing organization: Broad Institute. Publication: Optimized sgRNA design to maximize activity and minimize off-target effects of CRISPR-Cas9. Doench JG, Fusi N, Sullender M, Hegde M, Vaimberg EW, Donovan KF, Smith I, Tothova Z, Wilen C, Orchard R, Virgin HW, Listgarten J, Root DE. Nat Biotechnol. 2016 Jan 18. doi: 10.1038/nbt.3437. PubMed 26780180.
Backbone
  Vector backbone: lentiGuide-Puro
  Backbone manufacturer: Zhang Lab (Addgene plasmid # 52963)
  Vector type: Mammalian Expression, Lentiviral, CRISPR
  Selectable markers: Puromycin
Growth in bacteria
  Bacterial resistance: Ampicillin, 100 μg/mL
  Growth temperature: 37°C
  Growth strain: DH5alpha
  Copy number: High Copy
Gene/Insert
  Gene/Insert name: CALM1 (alt names: CALM1; NM_006888.4)
  gRNA/shRNA sequence: AGGAACTTGGAACTGTCATG
  Species: H. sapiens (human)
  Entrez Gene: CALM1 (a.k.a. CALML2, CAM2, CAM3, CAMB, CAMC, CAMI, CAMIII, CPVT4, DD132, LQT14, PHKD, PHKD1, caM)
  Promoter: hU6
  Cloning method: Unknown
  Sequencing primers: 5′ U6-F; 3′ pS2-R
Terms and licenses: Academic/Nonprofit Terms; Industry Terms: Not Available to Industry
Depositor comments: The gRNA was designed to target the following Genbank reference sequence(s): NM_006888.4. Note that this plasmid does NOT contain Cas9. It should be used in conjunction with lentiCas9-Blast (Addgene #52962) or otherwise with cell lines already expressing Cas9. Browse the full kinome gRNA library at http://www.addgene.org/pooled-library/broadgpp-human-kinome/ or visit http://www.broadinstitute.org/rnai/public/ for detailed protocols and information.
How to cite: CALM1 gRNA (BRDN0001145487) was a gift from John Doench & David Root (Addgene plasmid # 75762 ; http://n2t.net/addgene:75762 ; RRID:Addgene_75762)
