[The description below was written by a language model from this plasmid's Addgene catalogue record and pLannotate feature annotations shown in this document.]
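Description:
CALM1 gRNA (BRDN0001145487) is a third-generation lentiviral CRISPR guide plasmid built on the lentiGuide-Puro backbone. It expresses a single guide RNA directed against human CALM1 (calmodulin 1), designed against the NM_006888.4 reference transcript. The plasmid is propagated in E. coli at high copy from a ColE1/pUC-type origin under ampicillin selection (AmpR, β-lactamase). The bacterial backbone also carries an f1 origin and remnants of a lac/lacZα region flanked by T7 and T3 promoters.

The viral genome is transcribed from an RSV promoter fused to a truncated HIV-1 5' LTR, which makes packaging Tat-independent. This is followed by the Ψ packaging signal with a partial gag fragment, the Rev response element for Rev-dependent nuclear export, and a central polypurine tract. A self-inactivating ΔU3 3' LTR closes the genome, with an SV40 poly(A) signal and SV40 origin downstream.

Two expression units sit between the LTRs. A human U6 RNA polymerase III promoter drives the CALM1-specific spacer joined to the Streptococcus pyogenes Cas9 guide scaffold. An EF-1α core promoter with its intron A drives puromycin N-acetyltransferase, allowing selection of transduced mammalian cells. A WPRE follows this cassette to enhance transcript expression.

The construct does not encode Cas9, so it is meant to be used with a separate Cas9 vector such as lentiCas9-Blast or in cells that already express Cas9, typically for knockout of CALM1. It belongs to a human kinome gRNA collection developed in work on optimized sgRNA design for higher on-target activity and fewer off-target effects.
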