Features (pLannotate 1.2.2; 29 found; start..end, strand, type, name):
     14..80      +  CDS            small t antigen (fragment): SV40 (simian virus 40) small t antigen
    106..317     +  promoter       EF-1α core promoter: core promoter for human elongation factor EF-1α
    318..1256    +  intron         EF-1α intron A: intron upstream of the start codon of human EF-1α
   1278..1877    +  CDS            PuroR (fragment): puromycin N-acetyltransferase; pac from Streptomyces; confers resistance to puromycin
   1893..2481    +  misc_feature   WPRE: woodchuck hepatitis virus posttranscriptional regulatory element
   2532..2551    +  misc_feature   cPPT/CTS (fragment): central polypurine tract and central termination sequence of HIV-1
   2553..2786    +  LTR            3' LTR (ΔU3): self-inactivating 3' long terminal repeat (LTR) from HIV-1
   2864..2985    +  polyA_signal   SV40 poly(A) signal: SV40 polyadenylation signal
   3025..3160    +  rep_origin     SV40 ori: SV40 origin of replication
   3181..3199    -  promoter       T7 promoter: promoter for bacteriophage T7 RNA polymerase
   3207..3362    +  CDS            lacZα (fragment): LacZα fragment of β-galactosidase; lacZ fragment
   3367..3795    +  rep_origin     f1 ori (sequence partly withheld): f1 bacteriophage origin of replication; arrow indicates direction of (+) strand synthesis
   3848..3952    +  promoter       AmpR promoter: bla
   3953..4813    +  CDS            AmpR: β-lactamase; bla; confers resistance to ampicillin, carbenicillin, and related antibiotics
   4984..5572    +  rep_origin     ori: high-copy-number ColE1/pMB1/pBR322/pUC origin of replication
   5755..5847    +  CDS            lacI (fragment): lac repressor; lacI; The lac repressor binds to the lac operator to inhibit transcription in E. coli. This inhibition can be relieved by adding lactose or isopropyl-β-D-thiogalactopyranoside (IPTG).
   5860..5881    +  protein_bind   CAP binding site: CAP binding activates transcription in the presence of cAMP. E. coli catabolite activator protein
   5896..5926    +  promoter       lac promoter: promoter for the E. coli lac operon
   5934..5950    +  protein_bind   lac operator: The lac repressor binds to the lac operator to inhibit transcription in E. coli. This inhibition can be relieved by adding lactose or isopropyl-β-D-thiogalactopyranoside (IPTG). lac repressor encoded by lacI
   5995..6013    +  promoter       T3 promoter: promoter for bacteriophage T3 RNA polymerase
   6041..6267    +  promoter       RSV promoter: Rous sarcoma virus enhancer/promoter
   6268..6448    +  LTR            5' LTR (truncated): truncated 5' long terminal repeat (LTR) from HIV-1
   6495..6620    +  misc_feature   HIV-1 Ψ: packaging signal of human immunodeficiency virus type 1
   6604..6967    +  CDS            HIV-1 gag (fragment): gag protein from human immunodeficiency virus 1; gag
   7113..7346    +  misc_feature   RRE: The Rev response element (RRE) of HIV-1 allows for Rev-dependent mRNA export from the nucleus to the cytoplasm.
   7723..7749    +  CDS            Rev (fragment): human immunodeficiency virus 1 (HIV-1) Rev protein; rev; enhances nuclear export of unspliced and incompletely spliced viral mRNAs
   7753..7993    +  promoter       U6 promoter: RNA polymerase III promoter for human U6 snRNA
   8023..8098    +  misc_RNA       gRNA scaffold: guide RNA scaffold for the Streptococcus pyogenes CRISPR/Cas9 system
   8154..8271    +  misc_feature   cPPT/CTS: central polypurine tract and central termination sequence of HIV-1
>Addgene plasmid #75762 | CALM1 gRNA (BRDN0001145487) | addgene full sequence | sequence record 184518 | Addgene Assembled Sequence
CCCGGGTGCAAAGATGGATAAAGTTTTAAACAGAGAGGAATCTTTGCAGCTAATGGACCTTCTAGGTCTT
GAAAGGAGTGGGAATTGGCTCCGGTGCCCGTCAGTGGGCAGAGCGCACATCGCCCACAGTCCCCGAGAAG
TTGGGGGGAGGGGTCGGCAATTGATCCGGTGCCTAGAGAAGGTGGCGCGGGGTAAACTGGGAAAGTGATG
TCGTGTACTGGCTCCGCCTTTTTCCCGAGGGTGGGGGAGAACCGTATATAAGTGCAGTAGTCGCCGTGAA
CGTTCTTTTTCGCAACGGGTTTGCCGCCAGAACACAGGTAAGTGCCGTGTGTGGTTCCCGCGGGCCTGGC
CTCTTTACGGGTTATGGCCCTTGCGTGCCTTGAATTACTTCCACCTGGCTGCAGTACGTGATTCTTGATC
CCGAGCTTCGGGTTGGAAGTGGGTGGGAGAGTTCGAGGCCTTGCGCTTAAGGAGCCCCTTCGCCTCGTGC
TTGAGTTGAGGCCTGGCCTGGGCGCTGGGGCCGCCGCGTGCGAATCTGGTGGCACCTTCGCGCCTGTCTC
GCTGCTTTCGATAAGTCTCTAGCCATTTAAAATTTTTGATGACCTGCTGCGACGCTTTTTTTCTGGCAAG
ATAGTCTTGTAAATGCGGGCCAAGATCTGCACACTGGTATTTCGGTTTTTGGGGCCGCGGGCGGCGACGG
GGCCCGTGCGTCCCAGCGCACATGTTCGGCGAGGCGGGGCCTGCGAGCGCGGCCACCGAGAATCGGACGG
GGGTAGTCTCAAGCTGGCCGGCCTGCTCTGGTGCCTGGCCTCGCGCCGCCGTGTATCGCCCCGCCCTGGG
CGGCAAGGCTGGCCCGGTCGGCACCAGTTGCGTGAGCGGAAAGATGGCCGCTTCCCGGCCCTGCTGCAGG
GAGCTCAAAATGGAGGACGCGGCGCTCGGGAGAGCGGGCGGGTGAGTCACCCACACAAAGGAAAAGGGCC
TTTCCGTCCTCAGCCGTCGCTTCATGTGACTCCACGGAGTACCGGGCGCCGTCCAGGCACCTCGATTAGT
TCTCGAGCTTTTGGAGTACGTCGTCTTTAGGTTGGGGGGAGGGGTTTTATGCGATGGAGTTTCCCCACAC
TGAGTGGGTGGAGACTGAAGTTAGGCCAGCTTGGCACTTGATGTAATTCTCCTTGGAATTTGCCCTTTTT
GAGTTTGGATCTTGGTTCATTCTCAAGCCTCAGACAGTGGTTCAAAGTTTTTTTCTTCCATTTCAGGTGT
CGTGACGTACGGCCACCATGACCGAGTACAAGCCCACGGTGCGCCTCGCCACCCGCGACGACGTCCCCAG
GGCCGTACGCACCCTCGCCGCCGCGTTCGCCGACTACCCCGCCACGCGCCACACCGTCGATCCGGACCGC
CACATCGAGCGGGTCACCGAGCTGCAAGAACTCTTCCTCACGCGCGTCGGGCTCGACATCGGCAAGGTGT
GGGTCGCGGACGACGGCGCCGCCGTGGCGGTCTGGACCACGCCGGAGAGCGTCGAAGCGGGGGCGGTGTT
CGCCGAGATCGGCCCGCGCATGGCCGAGTTGAGCGGTTCCCGGCTGGCCGCGCAGCAACAGATGGAAGGC
CTCCTGGCGCCGCACCGGCCCAAGGAGCCCGCGTGGTTCCTGGCCACCGTCGGAGTCTCGCCCGACCACC
AGGGCAAGGGTCTGGGCAGCGCCGTCGTGCTCCCCGGAGTGGAGGCGGCCGAGCGCGCCGGGGTGCCCGC
CTTCCTGGAGACCTCCGCGCCCCGCAACCTCCCCTTCTACGAGCGGCTCGGCTTCACCGTCACCGCCGAC
GTCGAGGTGCCCGAAGGACCGCGCACCTGGTGCATGACCCGCAAGCCCGGTGCCTGAACGCGTTAAGTCG
ACAATCAACCTCTGGATTACAAAATTTGTGAAAGATTGACTGGTATTCTTAACTATGTTGCTCCTTTTAC
GCTATGTGGATACGCTGCTTTAATGCCTTTGTATCATGCTATTGCTTCCCGTATGGCTTTCATTTTCTCC
TCCTTGTATAAATCCTGGTTGCTGTCTCTTTATGAGGAGTTGTGGCCCGTTGTCAGGCAACGTGGCGTGG
TGTGCACTGTGTTTGCTGACGCAACCCCCACTGGTTGGGGCATTGCCACCACCTGTCAGCTCCTTTCCGG
GACTTTCGCTTTCCCCCTCCCTATTGCCACGGCGGAACTCATCGCCGCCTGCCTTGCCCGCTGCTGGACA
GGGGCTCGGCTGTTGGGCACTGACAATTCCGTGGTGTTGTCGGGGAAATCATCGTCCTTTCCTTGGCTGC
TCGCCTGTGTTGCCACCTGGATTCTGCGCGGGACGTCCTTCTGCTACGTCCCTTCGGCCCTCAATCCAGC
GGACCTTCCTTCCCGCGGCCTGCTGCCGGCTCTGCGGCCTCTTCCGCGTCTTCGCCTTCGCCCTCAGACG
AGTCGGATCTCCCTTTGGGCCGCCTCCCCGCGTCGACTTTAAGACCAATGACTTACAAGGCAGCTGTAGA
TCTTAGCCACTTTTTAAAAGAAAAGGGGGGACTGGAAGGGCTAATTCACTCCCAACGAAGACAAGATCTG
CTTTTTGCTTGTACTGGGTCTCTCTGGTTAGACCAGATCTGAGCCTGGGAGCTCTCTGGCTAACTAGGGA
ACCCACTGCTTAAGCCTCAATAAAGCTTGCCTTGAGTGCTTCAAGTAGTGTGTGCCCGTCTGTTGTGTGA
CTCTGGTAACTAGAGATCCCTCAGACCCTTTTAGTCAGTGTGGAAAATCTCTAGCAGTACGTATAGTAGT
TCATGTCATCTTATTATTCAGTATTTATAACTTGCAAAGAAATGAATATCAGAGAGTGAGAGGAACTTGT
TTATTGCAGCTTATAATGGTTACAAATAAAGCAATAGCATCACAAATTTCACAAATAAAGCATTTTTTTC
ACTGCATTCTAGTTGTGGTTTGTCCAAACTCATCAATGTATCTTATCATGTCTGGCTCTAGCTATCCCGC
CCCTAACTCCGCCCATCCCGCCCCTAACTCCGCCCAGTTCCGCCCATTCTCCGCCCCATGGCTGACTAAT
TTTTTTTATTTATGCAGAGGCCGAGGCCGCCTCGGCCTCTGAGCTATTCCAGAAGTAGTGAGGAGGCTTT
TTTGGAGGCCTAGGGACGTACCCAATTCGCCCTATAGTGAGTCGTATTACGCGCGCTCACTGGCCGTCGT
TTTACAACGTCGTGACTGGGAAAACCCTGGCGTTACCCAACTTAATCGCCTTGCAGCACATCCCCCTTTC
GCCAGCTGGCGTAATAGCGAAGAGGCCCGCACCGATCGCCCTTCCCAACAGTTGCGCAGCCTGAATGGCG
AATGGG
[124 nt withheld, positions 3367-3490]
C
[91 nt withheld, positions 3492-3582]
A
[49 nt withheld, positions 3584-3632]
CCTTTGACGTTGGAGTCCACGTTCTTT
[37 nt withheld, positions 3660-3696]
ACCCTATCTCGGTCTATTCTTTTGATTTATAAGGGATTTTGCCGATTTCGGCCTATTGGTTAAAAAATGA
GCTGATTTAACAAAAATTTAACGCGAATTTTAACAAAATATTAACGCTTACAATTTAGGTGGCACTTTTC
GGGGAAATGTGCGCGGAACCCCTATTTGTTTATTTTTCTAAATACATTCAAATATGTATCCGCTCATGAG
ACAATAACCCTGATAAATGCTTCAATAATATTGAAAAAGGAAGAGTATGAGTATTCAACATTTCCGTGTC
GCCCTTATTCCCTTTTTTGCGGCATTTTGCCTTCCTGTTTTTGCTCACCCAGAAACGCTGGTGAAAGTAA
AAGATGCTGAAGATCAGTTGGGTGCACGAGTGGGTTACATCGAACTGGATCTCAACAGCGGTAAGATCCT
TGAGAGTTTTCGCCCCGAAGAACGTTTTCCAATGATGAGCACTTTTAAAGTTCTGCTATGTGGCGCGGTA
TTATCCCGTATTGACGCCGGGCAAGAGCAACTCGGTCGCCGCATACACTATTCTCAGAATGACTTGGTTG
AGTACTCACCAGTCACAGAAAAGCATCTTACGGATGGCATGACAGTAAGAGAATTATGCAGTGCTGCCAT
AACCATGAGTGATAACACTGCGGCCAACTTACTTCTGACAACGATCGGAGGACCGAAGGAGCTAACCGCT
TTTTTGCACAACATGGGGGATCATGTAACTCGCCTTGATCGTTGGGAACCGGAGCTGAATGAAGCCATAC
CAAACGACGAGCGTGACACCACGATGCCTGTAGCAATGGCAACAACGTTGCGCAAACTATTAACTGGCGA
ACTACTTACTCTAGCTTCCCGGCAACAATTAATAGACTGGATGGAGGCGGATAAAGTTGCAGGACCACTT
CTGCGCTCGGCCCTTCCGGCTGGCTGGTTTATTGCTGATAAATCTGGAGCCGGTGAGCGTGGGTCTCGCG
GTATCATTGCAGCACTGGGGCCAGATGGTAAGCCCTCCCGTATCGTAGTTATCTACACGACGGGGAGTCA
GGCAACTATGGATGAACGAAATAGACAGATCGCTGAGATAGGTGCCTCACTGATTAAGCATTGGTAACTG
TCAGACCAAGTTTACTCATATATACTTTAGATTGATTTAAAACTTCATTTTTAATTTAAAAGGATCTAGG
TGAAGATCCTTTTTGATAATCTCATGACCAAAATCCCTTAACGTGAGTTTTCGTTCCACTGAGCGTCAGA
CCCCGTAGAAAAGATCAAAGGATCTTCTTGAGATCCTTTTTTTCTGCGCGTAATCTGCTGCTTGCAAACA
AAAAAACCACCGCTACCAGCGGTGGTTTGTTTGCCGGATCAAGAGCTACCAACTCTTTTTCCGAAGGTAA
CTGGCTTCAGCAGAGCGCAGATACCAAATACTGTTCTTCTAGTGTAGCCGTAGTTAGGCCACCACTTCAA
GAACTCTGTAGCACCGCCTACATACCTCGCTCTGCTAATCCTGTTACCAGTGGCTGCTGCCAGTGGCGAT
AAGTCGTGTCTTACCGGGTTGGACTCAAGACGATAGTTACCGGATAAGGCGCAGCGGTCGGGCTGAACGG
GGGGTTCGTGCACACAGCCCAGCTTGGAGCGAACGACCTACACCGAACTGAGATACCTACAGCGTGAGCT
ATGAGAAAGCGCCACGCTTCCCGAAGGGAGAAAGGCGGACAGGTATCCGGTAAGCGGCAGGGTCGGAACA
GGAGAGCGCACGAGGGAGCTTCCAGGGGGAAACGCCTGGTATCTTTATAGTCCTGTCGGGTTTCGCCACC
TCTGACTTGAGCGTCGATTTTTGTGATGCTCGTCAGGGGGGCGGAGCCTATGGAAAAACGCCAGCAACGC
GGCCTTTTTACGGTTCCTGGCCTTTTGCTGGCCTTTTGCTCACATGTTCTTTCCTGCGTTATCCCCTGAT
TCTGTGGATAACCGTATTACCGCCTTTGAGTGAGCTGATACCGCTCGCCGCAGCCGAACGACCGAGCGCA
GCGAGTCAGTGAGCGAGGAAGCGGAAGAGCGCCCAATACGCAAACCGCCTCTCCCCGCGCGTTGGCCGAT
TCATTAATGCAGCTGGCACGACAGGTTTCCCGACTGGAAAGCGGGCAGTGAGCGCAACGCAATTAATGTG
AGTTAGCTCACTCATTAGGCACCCCAGGCTTTACACTTTATGCTTCCGGCTCGTATGTTGTGTGGAATTG
TGAGCGGATAACAATTTCACACAGGAAACAGCTATGACCATGATTACGCCAAGCGCGCAATTAACCCTCA
CTAAAGGGAACAAAAGCTGGAGCTGCAAGCTTAATGTAGTCTTATGCAATACTCTTGTAGTCTTGCAACA
TGGTAACGATGAGTTAGCAACATGCCTTACAAGGAGAGAAAAAGCACCGTGCATGCCGATTGGTGGAAGT
AAGGTGGTACGATCGTGCCTTATTAGGAAGGCAACAGACGGGTCTGACATGGATTGGACGAACCACTGAA
TTGCCGCATTGCAGAGATATTGTATTTAAGTGCCTAGCTCGATACATAAACGGGTCTCTCTGGTTAGACC
AGATCTGAGCCTGGGAGCTCTCTGGCTAACTAGGGAACCCACTGCTTAAGCCTCAATAAAGCTTGCCTTG
AGTGCTTCAAGTAGTGTGTGCCCGTCTGTTGTGTGACTCTGGTAACTAGAGATCCCTCAGACCCTTTTAG
TCAGTGTGGAAAATCTCTAGCAGTGGCGCCCGAACAGGGACTTGAAAGCGAAAGGGAAACCAGAGGAGCT
CTCTCGACGCAGGACTCGGCTTGCTGAAGCGCGCACGGCAAGAGGCGAGGGGCGGCGACTGGTGAGTACG
CCAAAAATTTTGACTAGCGGAGGCTAGAAGGAGAGAGATGGGTGCGAGAGCGTCAGTATTAAGCGGGGGA
GAATTAGATCGCGATGGGAAAAAATTCGGTTAAGGCCAGGGGGAAAGAAAAAATATAAATTAAAACATAT
AGTATGGGCAAGCAGGGAGCTAGAACGATTCGCAGTTAATCCTGGCCTGTTAGAAACATCAGAAGGCTGT
AGACAAATACTGGGACAGCTACAACCATCCCTTCAGACAGGATCAGAAGAACTTAGATCATTATATAATA
CAGTAGCAACCCTCTATTGTGTGCATCAAAGGATAGAGATAAAAGACACCAAGGAAGCTTTAGACAAGAT
AGAGGAAGAGCAAAACAAAAGTAAGACCACCGCACAGCAAGCGGCCGCTGATCTTCAGACCTGGAGGAGG
AGATATGAGGGACAATTGGAGAAGTGAATTATATAAATATAAAGTAGTAAAAATTGAACCATTAGGAGTA
GCACCCACCAAGGCAAAGAGAAGAGTGGTGCAGAGAGAAAAAAGAGCAGTGGGAATAGGAGCTTTGTTCC
TTGGGTTCTTGGGAGCAGCAGGAAGCACTATGGGCGCAGCGTCAATGACGCTGACGGTACAGGCCAGACA
ATTATTGTCTGGTATAGTGCAGCAGCAGAACAATTTGCTGAGGGCTATTGAGGCGCAACAGCATCTGTTG
CAACTCACAGTCTGGGGCATCAAGCAGCTCCAGGCAAGAATCCTGGCTGTGGAAAGATACCTAAAGGATC
AACAGCTCCTGGGGATTTGGGGTTGCTCTGGAAAACTCATTTGCACCACTGCTGTGCCTTGGAATGCTAG
TTGGAGTAATAAATCTCTGGAACAGATTTGGAATCACACGACCTGGATGGAGTGGGACAGAGAAATTAAC
AATTACACAAGCTTAATACACTCCTTAATTGAAGAATCGCAAAACCAGCAAGAAAAGAATGAACAAGAAT
TATTGGAATTAGATAAATGGGCAAGTTTGTGGAATTGGTTTAACATAACAAATTGGCTGTGGTATATAAA
ATTATTCATAATGATAGTAGGAGGCTTGGTAGGTTTAAGAATAGTTTTTGCTGTACTTTCTATAGTGAAT
AGAGTTAGGCAGGGATATTCACCATTATCGTTTCAGACCCACCTCCCAACCCCGAGGGGACCCAGAGAGG
GCCTATTTCCCATGATTCCTTCATATTTGCATATACGATACAAGGCTGTTAGAGAGATAATTAGAATTAA
TTTGACTGTAAACACAAAGATATTAGTACAAAATACGTGACGTAGAAAGTAATAATTTCTTGGGTAGTTT
GCAGTTTTAAAATTATGTTTTAAAATGGACTATCATATGCTTACCGTAACTTGAAAGTATTTCGATTTCT
TGGCTTTATATATCTTGTGGAAAGGACGAAACACCGAGGAACTTGGAACTGTCATGGTTTTAGAGCTAGA
AATAGCAAGTTAAAATAAGGCTAGTCCGTTATCAACTTGAAAAAGTGGCACCGAGTCGGTGCTTTTTTAA
GCTTGGCGTAACTAGATCTTGAGACAAATGGCAGTATTCATCCACAATTTTAAAAGAAAAGGGGGGATTG
GGGGGTACAGTGCAGGGGAAAGAATAGTAGACATAATAGCAACAGACATACAAACTAAAGAATTACAAAA
ACAAATTACAAAAATTCAAAATTTTCGGGTTTATTACAGGGACAGCAGAGATCCACTTTGGCGCCGGCTC
GAGGGGG
