>Addgene plasmid #75762 | CALM1 gRNA (BRDN0001145487) | depositor partial sequence | sequence record 143222 | Target Sequence
AGGAACTTGGAACTGTCATG
