>Addgene plasmid #75762 | CALM1 gRNA (BRDN0001145487) | addgene partial sequence | sequence record 184517 | hU6-F
ATACNTGACGTAGAAAGTAATAATTTCTTGGGTAGTTTGCAGTTTTAAAATTATGTTTTAAAATGGACTA
TCATATGCTTACCGTAACTTGAAAGTATTTCGATTTCTTGGCTTTATATATCTTGTGGAAAGGACGAAAC
ACCGAGGAACTTGGAACTGTCATGGTTTTAGAGCTAGAAATAGCAAGTTAAAATAAGGCTAGTCCGTTAT
CAACTTGAAAAAGTGGCACCGAGTCGGTGCTTTTTTAAGCTTGGCGTAACTAGATCTTGAGACAAATGGC
AGTATTCATCCACAATTTTAAAAGAAAAGGGGGGATTGGGGGGTACAGTGCAGGGGAAAGAATAGTAGAC
ATAATAGCAACAGACATACAAACTAAAGAATTACAAAAACAAATTACAAAAATTCAAAATTTTCGGGTTT
ATTACAGGGACAGCAGAGATCCACTTTGGCGCCGGCTCGAGGGGGCCCGGGTGCAAAGATGGATAAAGTT
TTAAACAGAGAGGAATCTTTGCAGCTAATGGACCTTCTAGGTCTTGAAAGGAGTGGGAATTGGCTCCGGT
GCCCGTCAGT
